Addgene plasmid #199799: E1_pENTR_L1-L4_NI_G1333-DddA11'-C
Purpose: ptpTALECD_v2 vector assembly, Entry clone 1 with attL1 and L4
Depositing lab: Shin-ichi Arimura. Depositing organization: University of Tokyo, Graduate School of Agricultural and Life Sciences. Publication: Characterization and development of a plastid genome base editor, ptpTALECD. Nakazato I, Okuno M, Itoh T, Tsutsumi N, Arimura SI. Plant J. 2023 Aug;115(4):1151-1162. doi: 10.1111/tpj.16311. Epub 2023 Jun 2. PubMed 37265080.
Backbone
  Vector backbone: PINII
  Vector type: TALEN
Growth in bacteria
  Bacterial resistance: Kanamycin, 50 μg/mL
  Growth temperature: 37°C
  Growth strain: DH5alpha
  Copy number: High Copy
Gene/Insert
  Gene/Insert name: C- and N termini of platinum TALEN, a half of the evolved DddA (DddA11'), and a uracil glycosylase inhibitor
  Species: Synthetic
  Cloning method: Ligation Independent Cloning
Terms and licenses: Academic/Nonprofit Terms; Industry Terms: Not Available to Industry
Depositor comments: Multisite Gateway entry vector to express one hand of pTALECD_v2-UGI
How to cite: E1_pENTR_L1-L4_NI_G1333-DddA11'-C was a gift from Shin-ichi Arimura (Addgene plasmid # 199799 ; http://n2t.net/addgene:199799 ; RRID:Addgene_199799)
