[The description below was written by a language model from this plasmid's Addgene catalogue record and pLannotate feature annotations shown in this document.]
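Description:
E1_pENTR_L1-L4_NI_G1333-DddA11'-C is a 4.2 kb MultiSite Gateway entry clone, the first entry clone (attL1/attL4) used to assemble ptpTALECD_v2 vectors, the plastid genome base editors built from TALE-linked cytidine deaminases. It is propagated in E. coli as a high-copy plasmid with a ColE1/pUC-type origin and a kanamycin resistance gene (aph(3')-Ia). rrnB T1 and T2 terminators flank the Gateway cassette in the usual pENTR arrangement. The catalogue lists the backbone as PINII and the vector type as TALEN.

Between attL1 and attL4 lies a synthetic open reading frame scaffold for one "hand" of the editor. It begins with a short HA-tag-related fragment and a TALE N-terminal region (annotated by homology to AvrXa10). This is followed by a stuffer carrying a lacZα fragment with lac promoter/operator, T7 and T3 promoters and a pBluescript MCS remnant. That stuffer occupies the position where a custom Platinum TALE repeat array would presumably be inserted, with blue/white screening, although the record does not say so explicitly. Downstream come the TALE C-terminal region (AvrBs3-like), a fragment of the Burkholderia double-stranded DNA cytidine deaminase DddA, and a uracil glycosylase inhibitor (UGI) from phage PBS2, which blocks excision of the uracil produced by deamination. The name suggests that the DddA fragment is the C-terminal half of the evolved DddA11' variant split at G1333, and "NI" probably denotes the last half-repeat RVD.

No plant promoter or plastid transit peptide is annotated within the cassette, so these are presumably supplied by other components during the LR reaction. The complementary deaminase half would be carried by a partner TALE, restoring activity only when the two halves bind adjacent target sites.
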