Features (pLannotate 1.2.2; 22 found; start..end, strand, type, name):
     49..92      +  terminator     rrnB T1 terminator: Escherichia coli rrnB; transcription terminator T1 from the E. coli rrnB gene
    139..175     -  CDS            lacZα (fragment): LacZα fragment of β-galactosidase; lacZ fragment
    191..290     +  protein_bind   attL1: mutant version of attL; recombination site for the Gateway® LR reaction LR Clonase™
    293..319     +  CDS            3xHA (fragment): three tandem HA epitope tags
    329..739     +  CDS            avrXa10 (fragment): AVX10_XANOO - Experimental evidence at protein level: Swiss-Prot protein existence level 1. Avirulence protein. Induces the hypersensitive response (HR)in rice plants carrying the resistance gene Xa10. Activity depends on the presence of the core repeat domains; replacement with repeat domains from other proteins (AvrBs3 of X.euvesicatoria (AC P14727) or AvrXa7 of this organism) does not elicit the HR. Probably acts as a transcription factor in its host plant (rice) to induce plant resistance or disease. From Xanthomonas oryzae pv. oryzae.
    741..759     -  rep_origin     f1 ori (fragment): f1 bacteriophage origin of replication; arrow indicates direction of (+) strand synthesis
    764..919     -  CDS            lacZα (fragment): LacZα fragment of β-galactosidase; lacZ fragment
    927..945     +  promoter       T7 promoter: promoter for bacteriophage T7 RNA polymerase
    954..977     -  misc_feature   MCS (fragment): pBluescript multiple cloning site
    993..1011    -  promoter       T3 promoter: promoter for bacteriophage T3 RNA polymerase
   1056..1072    -  protein_bind   lac operator: The lac repressor binds to the lac operator to inhibit transcription in E. coli. This inhibition can be relieved by adding lactose or isopropyl-β-D-thiogalactopyranoside (IPTG). lac repressor encoded by lacI
   1080..1110    -  promoter       lac promoter: promoter for the E. coli lac operon
   1125..1146    -  protein_bind   CAP binding site: CAP binding activates transcription in the presence of cAMP. E. coli catabolite activator protein
   1245..1376    +  CDS            avrBs3 (fragment): AVRB3_XANEU - Experimental evidence at protein level: Swiss-Prot protein existence level 1. Avirulence protein. Acts as a transcription factor in C.annuum plants. In susceptible plants lacking the Bs3 resistance gene induces expression of a number of genes, including genes homologous to a family of auxin-induced genes, alpha-expansin genes, pectate lyase, anthocyanidin glucoside rhamnosyl transferase and at least one transcription factor, UPA20. Their expression leads to plant hypertrophy in mesophyll cells, probably mainly mediated by UPA20 (PubMed:17962565). In resistant plants induces the h
   1368..1655    +  CDS            dddA (fragment): DDDA_BURC1 - Experimental evidence at protein level: Swiss-Prot protein existence level 1. Toxic component of a toxin-immunity protein module, which functions as a cellular contact-dependent growth inhibition (CDI) system. CDI modules allow bacteria to communicate with and inhibit the growth of closely related neighboring bacteria in a contact-dependent fashion. Bacteria that have this module inhibit or kill bacteria without it, giving them a growth advantage. Probably specifically inhibited by cognate immunity protein DddI (Probable). The C-terminal 163 residue fragment has double-stranded DN
   1668..1916    +  CDS            UGI: UNGI_BPPB2 - Experimental evidence at protein level: Swiss-Prot protein existence level 1. This protein binds specifically and reversibly to the host uracil-DNA glycosylase, preventing removal of uracil residues from PBS2 DNA by the host uracil-excision repair system. From Bacillus phage PBS2 (Bacteriophage PBS2).
   1945..2040    -  protein_bind   attL4: mutant version of attL; recombination site for the Gateway® LR reaction LR Clonase™
   2066..2084    -  promoter       T7 promoter: promoter for bacteriophage T7 RNA polymerase
   2218..3027    +  CDS            KanR: aminoglycoside phosphotransferase; aph(3')-Ia; confers resistance to kanamycin in bacteria or G418 (Geneticin®) in eukaryotes
   3174..3762    +  rep_origin     ori: high-copy-number ColE1/pMB1/pBR322/pUC origin of replication
   3945..4037    +  CDS            lacI (fragment): lac repressor; lacI; The lac repressor binds to the lac operator to inhibit transcription in E. coli. This inhibition can be relieved by adding lactose or isopropyl-β-D-thiogalactopyranoside (IPTG).
   4092..4119    -  terminator     rrnB T2 terminator: transcription terminator T2 from the E. coli rrnB gene
>Addgene plasmid #199799 | E1_pENTR_L1-L4_NI_G1333-DddA11'-C | addgene full sequence | sequence record 393343 | Addgene NGS Result
CCCGGCGGATTTGTCCTACTCAGGAGAGCGTTCACCGACAAACAACAGATAAAACGAAAGGCCCAGTCTT
CCGACTGAGCCTTTCGTTTTATTTGATGCCTGGCAGTTCCCTACTCTCGCGTTAACGCTAGCATGGATGT
TTTCCCAGTCACGACGTTGTAAAACGACGGCCAGTCTTAAGCTCGGGCCCCAAATAATGATTTTATTTTG
ACTGATAGTGACCTGTTCGTTGCAACAAATTGATGAGCAATGCTTTTTTATAATGCCAACTTTGTACAAA
AAAGCAGGCTTTTACCCATACGATGTTCCAGATTACGCTGATATCGCCGATCTACGCACGCTCGGCTACA
GCCAGCAGCAACAGGAGAAGATCAAACCGAAGGTTCGTTCGACAGTGGCGCAGCACCACGAGGCACTGGT
CGGCCACGGGTTTACACACGCGCACATCGTTGCGTTAAGCCAACACCCGGCAGCGTTAGGGACCGTCGCT
GTCAAGTATCAGGACATGATCGCAGCGTTGCCAGAGGCGACACACGAAGCGATCGTTGGCGTCGGCAAAC
AGTGGTCCGGCGCACGCGCTCTGGAGGCCTTGCTCACGGTGGCGGGAGAGTTGAGAGGTCCACCGTTACA
GTTGGACACAGGCCAACTTCTCAAGATTGCAAAACGTGGCGGCGTGACCGCAGTGGAGGCAGTGCATGCA
TGGCGCAATGCACTGACGGGTGCCCCGCTCAAGGAGACGGGCGCCGCTACAGGGCGCGTCCCATTCGCCA
TTCAGGCTGCGCAACTGTTGGGAAGGGCGATCGGTGCGGGCCTCTTCGCTATTACGCCAGCTGGCGAAAG
GGGGATGTGCTGCAAGGCGATTAAGTTGGGTAACGCCAGGGTTTTCCCAGTCACGACGTTGTAAAACGAC
GGCCAGTGAGCGCGCGTAATACGACTCACTATAGGGCGAATTGGGTACCGGGCCCCCCCTCGAGGTCCTC
CAGCTTTTGTTCCCTTTAGTGAGGGTTAATTGCGCGCTTGGCGTAATCATGGTCATAGCTGTTTCCTGTG
TGAAATTGTTATCCGCTCACAATTCCACACAACATACGAGCCGGAAGCATAAAGTGTAAAGCCTGGGGTG
CCTAATGAGTGAGCTAACTCACATTAATTGCGTTGCGCTCACTGCCCGCTTTCCACCGGTCGTCTCCACC
CCTGAGCAGGTAGTGGCTATTGCATCCAACATAGGGGGCAGACCCGCACTGGAGTCAATTGTTGCCCAGT
TATCTCGCCCTGATCCGGCGTTGGCCGCGTTGACCAACGACCACCTCGTCGCCTTGGCCTGCCTCGGCGG
GCGTCCTGCGCTGGATGCAGTGAAAAAGGGATTGGGGGGTAGTCCAACTCCATATCCCAATTATGTGAGT
GCAGGCCATGTTGAAGGTCAATCAGCCCTATTCATGAGAGATAACGGAATAAGTGAAGGACTGGTGTTTC
ACAACAATCCAAAAGGTACTTGTGGATTTTGCGTAAACATGATTGAAACCCTTCTCCCAGAAAACGCTAA
GATGACAGTAGTTCCACCTGAAGGTGCTATTCCTGTCAAAAGAGGTGCTACTGGTGAAACCAAGGTGTTT
ACTGGGAATTCCAATTCACCCAAAAGCCCAATCAAAGGTGGGTGTAGTGGAGGATCTACAAATCTCTCTG
ACATCATTGAGAAAGAGACTGGAAAGCAACTAGTCATTCAGGAGTCAATCCTGATGTTACCAGAGGAGGT
TGAGGAAGTGATAGGCAATAAGCCCGAAAGCGATATACTTGTTCATACTGCCTATGACGAATCGACGGAT
GAGAACGTAATGCTTCTAACCTCAGATGCTCCTGAGTACAAACCTTGGGCGTTAGTTATCCAGGATTCCA
ATGGAGAGAACAAGATCAAGATGTTGTGATAACTCGAGCGATCCTCTAGACACCCAACTTTTCTATACAA
AGTTGGCATTATAAGAAAGCATTGCTTATCAATTTGTTGCAACGAACAGGTCACTATCAGTCAAAATAAA
ATCATTATTTGCCATCCAGCTGCAGGGCGGCCGCCCCTATAGTGAGTCGTATTACATGGTCATAGCTGTT
TCCTGGCAGCTCTGGCCCGTGTCTCAAAATCTCTGATGTTACATTGCACAAGATAAAAATATATCATCAT
GAACAATAAAACTGTCTGCTTACATAAACAGTAATACAAGGGGTGTTATGAGCCATATTCAACGGGAAAC
GTCGAGGCCGCGATTAAATTCCAACATGGATGCTGATTTATATGGGTATAAATGGGCTCGCGATAATGTC
GGGCAATCAGGTGCGACAATCTATCGCTTGTATGGGAAGCCCGATGCGCCAGAGTTGTTTCTGAAACATG
GCAAAGGTAGCGTTGCCAATGATGTTACAGATGAGATGGTCAGACTAAACTGGCTGACGGAATTTATGCC
TCTTCCGACCATCAAGCATTTTATCCGTACTCCTGATGATGCATGGTTACTCACCACTGCGATCCCCGGA
AAAACAGCATTCCAGGTATTAGAAGAATATCCTGATTCAGGTGAAAATATTGTTGATGCGCTGGCAGTGT
TCCTGCGCCGGTTGCATTCGATTCCTGTTTGTAATTGTCCTTTTAACAGCGATCGCGTATTTCGCCTTGC
TCAGGCGCAATCACGAATGAATAACGGTTTGGTTGATGCGAGTGATTTTGATGACGAGCGTAATGGCTGG
CCTGTTGAACAAGTCTGGAAAGAAATGCATAAACTTTTGCCATTCTCACCGGATTCAGTCGTCACTCATG
GTGATTTCTCACTTGATAACCTTATTTTTGACGAGGGGAAATTAATAGGTTGTATTGATGTTGGACGAGT
CGGAATCGCAGACCGATACCAGGATCTTGCCATCCTATGGAACTGCCTCGGTGAGTTTTCTCCTTCATTA
CAGAAACGGCTTTTTCAAAAATATGGTATTGATAATCCTGATATGAATAAATTGCAGTTTCATTTGATGC
TCGATGAGTTTTTCTAATCAGAATTGGTTAATTGGTTGTAACACTGGCAGAGCATTACGCTGACTTGACG
GGACGGCGCAAGCTCATGACCAAAATCCCTTAACGTGAGTTACGCGTCGTTCCACTGAGCGTCAGACCCC
GTAGAAAAGATCAAAGGATCTTCTTGAGATCCTTTTTTTCTGCGCGTAATCTGCTGCTTGCAAACAAAAA
AACCACCGCTACCAGCGGTGGTTTGTTTGCCGGATCAAGAGCTACCAACTCTTTTTCCGAAGGTAACTGG
CTTCAGCAGAGCGCAGATACCAAATACTGTTCTTCTAGTGTAGCCGTAGTTAGGCCACCACTTCAAGAAC
TCTGTAGCACCGCCTACATACCTCGCTCTGCTAATCCTGTTACCAGTGGCTGCTGCCAGTGGCGATAAGT
CGTGTCTTACCGGGTTGGACTCAAGACGATAGTTACCGGATAAGGCGCAGCGGTCGGGCTGAACGGGGGG
TTCGTGCACACAGCCCAGCTTGGAGCGAACGACCTACACCGAACTGAGATACCTACAGCGTGAGCTATGA
GAAAGCGCCACGCTTCCCGAAGGGAGAAAGGCGGACAGGTATCCGGTAAGCGGCATGGTCGGAACAGGAG
AGCGCACGAGGGAGCTTCCAGGGGGAAACGCCTGGTATCTTTATAGTCCTGTCGGGTTTCGCCACCTCTG
ACTTGAGCGTCGATTTTTGTGATGCTCGTCAGGGGGGCGGAGCCTATGGAAAAACGCCAGCAACGCGGCC
TTTTTACGGTTCCTGGCCTTTTGCTGGCCTTTTGCTCACATGTTCTTTCCTGCGTTATCCCCTGATTCTG
TGGATAACCGTATTACCGCCTTTGAGTGAGCTGATACCGCTCGCCGCAGCCGAACGACCGAGCGCAGCGA
GTCAGTGAGCGAGGAAGCGGAAGAGCGCCCAATACGCAAACCGCCTCTCCCCGCGCGTTGGCCGATTCAT
TAATGCAGCTGGCACGACAGGTTTCCCGACTGGAAAGCGGGCAGTGAGCGCAACGCAATTAATACGCGTA
CCGCTAGCCAGGAAGAGTTTGTAGAAACGCAAAAAGGCCATCCGTCAGGATGGCCTTCTGCTTAGTTTGA
TGCCTGGCAGTTTATGGCGGGCGTCCTGCCCGCCACCCTCCGGGCCGTTGCTTCACAACGTTCAAATCCG
CT
